Addgene plasmid #137823: pPGK-T7/2-CD44v8-10 (fl)
Purpose: expression of CD44 proteins in mammalian cells
Depositing lab: Ursula Gunthert. Depositing organization: University Hospital of Basel. Publication: A novel antiapoptotic mechanism based on interference of Fas signaling by CD44 variant isoforms. Mielgo A, van Driel M, Bloem A, Landmann L, Gunthert U. Cell Death Differ. 2006 Mar;13(3):465-77. doi: 10.1038/sj.cdd.4401763. PubMed 16167069.
Backbone
  Vector backbone: mini pBR322
  Backbone manufacturer: lab Guenthert
  Backbone size w/o insert (bp): 4320
  Vector type: Mammalian Expression
  Selectable markers: Neomycin (select with G418) ; GFP
Growth in bacteria
  Bacterial resistance: Ampicillin, 100 μg/mL
  Growth temperature: 37°C
  Growth strain: DH5alpha
  Copy number: High Copy
Gene/Insert
  Gene/Insert name: CD44v8-10 (fl)
  Species: H. sapiens (human)
  Insert size (bp): 1486
  Mutation: full length
  Entrez Gene: CD44 (a.k.a. CDW44, CSPG8, ECM-III, ECMR-III, H-CAM, HCELL, HUTCH-1, HUTCH-I, Hermes-1, IN, LHR, MC56, MDU2, MDU3, MIC4, Pgp1)
  Promoter: PGK
  Tag / fusion protein: GFP (C terminal on insert)
  Cloning method: Restriction Enzyme; 5′ cloning site EcoR1 (unknown if destroyed); 3′ cloning site BamH1 (unknown if destroyed)
Terms and licenses: Academic/Nonprofit Terms; Industry Terms: Not Available to Industry
How to cite: pPGK-T7/2-CD44v8-10 (fl) was a gift from Ursula Gunthert (Addgene plasmid # 137823 ; http://n2t.net/addgene:137823 ; RRID:Addgene_137823)
