[The description below was written by a language model from this plasmid's Addgene catalogue record and pLannotate feature annotations shown in this document.]
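Description:
pPGK-T7/2-CD44v8-10 (fl) is a mammalian expression plasmid of about 5.8 kb built on a reduced pBR322-type backbone. It is propagated in E. coli through a high-copy ColE1/pMB1-family origin and selected with ampicillin through the bla gene and its native promoter. The payload is the full-length human CD44 variant isoform containing variant exons v8 to v10, an insert of roughly 1.5 kb cloned between EcoRI and BamHI sites. The automated annotation matched this reading frame to the rat CD44 protein entry. That is a homology-based label, and the catalogue gives the species as human.

Expression is driven by the mouse phosphoglycerate kinase 1 (PGK) promoter. This is followed by a short SRα promoter remnant and a rabbit β-globin intron, an element commonly included to improve mRNA processing and expression. A T7 promoter lies just upstream of the coding sequence and would allow in vitro transcription of the insert. EGFP follows CD44 closely downstream, consistent with the recorded C-terminal GFP fusion, and the unit ends with an SV40 polyadenylation signal. The fusion places the fluorescent tag on the cytoplasmic tail of this transmembrane adhesion receptor, so expression and localisation can be followed by fluorescence.

The catalogue lists neomycin/G418 and GFP as mammalian selectable markers. However, the feature table detects only short fragments of an SV40 promoter and of NeoR/KanR, about 190 nt of the latter, so the sequenced record does not clearly show an intact G418 resistance cassette. The stated purpose is expression of CD44 proteins in mammalian cells, and the associated publication concerns interference with Fas-mediated apoptotic signalling by CD44 variant isoforms.
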