Features (pLannotate 1.2.2; 13 found; start..end, strand, type, name):
      1..500     +  promoter       PGK promoter: mouse phosphoglycerate kinase 1 promoter
    504..526     +  promoter       SRα promoter (fragment): hybrid promoter consisting of the SV40 early promoter plus part of the long terminal repeat of human T-lymphotrophic virus 1
    550..1122    +  intron         β-globin intron: intron from rabbit β-globin gene
   1177..1195    +  promoter       T7 promoter: promoter for bacteriophage T7 RNA polymerase
   1217..2695    +  CDS            Cd44: CD44_RAT - Experimental evidence at protein level: Swiss-Prot protein existence level 1. Cell-surface receptor that plays a role in cell-cell interactions, cell adhesion and migration, helping them to sense and respond to changes in the tissue microenvironment. Participates thereby in a wide variety of cellular functions including the activation, recirculation and homing of T-lymphocytes, hematopoiesis, inflammation and response to bacterial infection. Engages, through its ectodomain, extracellular matrix components such as hyaluronan/HA, collagen, growth factors, cytokines or proteases and se
   2717..3436    +  CDS            EGFP: the original enhanced GFP (Yang et al., 1996) mammalian codon-optimized
   3470..3591    +  polyA_signal   SV40 poly(A) signal: SV40 polyadenylation signal
   3633..3737    +  promoter       AmpR promoter: bla
   3738..4598    +  CDS            AmpR: β-lactamase; bla; confers resistance to ampicillin, carbenicillin, and related antibiotics
   4769..5357    +  rep_origin     ori: high-copy-number ColE1/pMB1/pBR322/pUC origin of replication
   5540..5586    +  CDS            lacI (fragment): lac repressor; lacI; The lac repressor binds to the lac operator to inhibit transcription in E. coli. This inhibition can be relieved by adding lactose or isopropyl-β-D-thiogalactopyranoside (IPTG).
   5594..5612    +  promoter       SV40 promoter (fragment): SV40 enhancer and early promoter
   5619..5805    +  CDS            NeoR/KanR (fragment): aminoglycoside phosphotransferase from Tn5; aph(3')-II (or nptII); confers resistance to neomycin, kanamycin, and G418 (Geneticin®)
>Addgene plasmid #137823 | pPGK-T7/2-CD44v8-10 (fl) | addgene full sequence | sequence record 276420 | Addgene NGS Result
GGGTAGGGGAGGCGCTTTTCCCAAGGCAGTCTGGAGCATGCGCTTTAGCAGCCCCGCTGGGCACTTGGCG
CTACACAAGTGGCCTCTGGCCTCGCACACATTCCACATCCACCGGTAGGCGCCAACCGGCTCCGTTCTTT
GGTGGCCCCTTCGCGCCACCTTCTACTCCTCCCCTAGTCAGGAAGTTCCCCCCCGCCCCGCAGCTCGCGT
CGTGCAGGACGTGACAAATGGAAGTAGCACGTCTCACTAGTCTCGTGCAGATGGACAGCACCGCTGAGCA
ATGGAAGCGGGTAGGCCTTTGGGGCAGCGGCCAATAGCAGCTTTGCTCCTTCGCTTTCTGGGCTCAGAGG
CTGGGAAGGGGTGGGTCCGGGGGCGGGCTCAGGGGCGGGCTCAGGGGCGGGGCGGGCGCCCGAAGGTCCT
CCGGAGGCCCGGCATTCTGCACGCTTCAAAAGCGCACGTCTGCCGCGCTGTTCTCCTCTTCCTCATCTCC
GGGCCTTTCGACCCCTAGGCTTTTGCAAAAAGCTCCGGATCGATCCTGAGAACTTCAGGGTGAGTTTGGG
GACCCTTGATTGTTCTTTCTTTTTCGCTATTGTAAAATTCATGTTATATGGAGGGGGCAAAGTTTTCAGG
GTGTTGTTTAGAATGGGAAGATGTCCCTTGTATCACCATGGACCCTCATGATAATTTTGTTTCTTTCACT
TTCTACTCTGTTGACAACCATTGTCTCCTCTTATTTTCTTTTCATTTTCTGTAACTTTTTCGTTAAACTT
TAGCTTGCATTTGTAACGAATTTTTAAATTCACTTTTGTTTATTTGTCAGATTGTAAGTACTTTCTCTAA
TCACTTTTTTTTCAAGGCAATCAGGGTATATTATATTGTACTTCAGCACAGTTTTAGAGAACAATTGTTA
TAATTAAATGATAAGGTAGAATATTTCTGCATATAAATTCTGGCTGGCGTGGAAATATTCTTATTGGTAG
AAACAACTACATCCTGGTCATCATCCTGCCTTTCTCTTTATGGTTACAATGATATACACTGTTTGAGATG
AGGATAAAATACTCTGAGTCCAAACCGGGCCCCTCTGCTAACCATGTTCATGCCTTCTTCTTTTTCCTAC
AGCTCCTGGGCAACGTGCTGGTTATTGTGCTGTCTCATCATTTTGGCAAAGAATTGTAATACGACTCACT
ATAGGGCGAATTCCGCTCCGGACACCATGGACAAGTTTTGGTGGCACGCAGCCTGGGGACTCTGCCTCGT
GCCGCTGAGCCTGGCGCAGATCGATTTGAATATAACCTGCCGCTTTGCAGGTGTATTCCACGTGGAGAAA
AATGGTCGCTACAGCATCTCTCGGACGGAGGCCGCTGACCTCTGCAAGGCTTTCAATAGCACCTTGCCCA
CAATGGCCCAGATGGAGAAAGCTCTGAGCATCGGATTTGAGACCTGCAGGTATGGGTTCATAGAAGGGCA
CGTGGTGATTCCCCGGATCCACCCCAACTCCATCTGTGCAGCAAACAACACAGGGGTGTACATCCTCACA
TCCAACACCTCCCAGTATGACACATATTGCTTCAATGCTTCAGCTCCACCTGAAGAAGATTGTACATCAG
TCACAGACCTGCCCAATGCCTTTGATGGACCAATTACCATAACTATTGTTAACCGTGATGGCACCCGCTA
TGTCCAGAAAGGAGAATACAGAACGAATCCTGAAGACATCTACCCCAGCAACCCTACTGATGATGACGTG
AGCAGCGGCTCCTCCAGTGAAAGGAGCAGCACTTCAGGAGGTTACATCTTTTACACCTTTTCTACTGTAC
ACCCCATCCCAGACGAAGACAGTCCCTGGATCACCGACAGCACAGACAGAATCCCTGCTACCAATATGGA
CTCCAGTCATAGTACAACGCTTCAGCCTACTGCAAATCCAAACACAGGTTTGGTGGAAGATTTGGACAGG
ACAGGACCTCTTTCAATGACAACGCAGCAGAGTAATTCTCAGAGCTTCTCTACATCACATGAAGGCTTGG
AAGAAGATAAAGACCATCCAACAACTTCTACTCTGACATCAAGCAATAGGAATGATGTCACAGGTGGAAG
AAGAGACCCAAATCATTCTGAAGGCTCAACTACTTTACTGGAAGGTTATACCTCTCATTACCCACACACG
AAGGAAAGCAGGACCTTCATCCCAGTGACCTCAGCTAAGACTGGGTCCTTTGGAGTTACTGCAGTTACTG
TTGGAGATTCCAACTCTAATGTCAATCGTTCCTTATCAGGAGACCAAGACACATTCCACCCCAGTGGGGG
GTCCCATACCACTCATGGATCTGAATCAGATGGACACTCACATGGGAGTCAAGAAGGTGGAGCAAACACA
ACCTCTGGTCCTATAAGGACACCCCAAATTCCAGAATGGCTGATCATCTTGGCATCCCTCTTGGCCTTGG
CTTTGATTCTTGCAGTTTGCATTGCAGTCAACAGTCGAAGAAGGTGTGGGCAGAAGAAAAAGCTAGTGAT
CAACAGTGGCAATGGAGCTGTGGAGGACAGAAAGCCAAGTGGACTCAACGGAGAGGCCAGCAAGTCTCAG
GAAATGGTGCATTTGGTGAACAAGGAGTCGTCAGAAACTCCAGACCAGTTTATGACAGCTGATGAGACAA
GGAACCTGCAGAATGTGGACATGAAGATTGGGGTAGATCCCCGGCCGGTCGCCACCATGGTGAGCAAGGG
CGAGGAGCTGTTCACCGGGGTGGTGCCCATCCTGGTCGAGCTGGACGGCGACGTAAACGGCCACAAGTTC
AGCGTGTCCGGCGAGGGCGAGGGCGATGCCACCTACGGCAAGCTGACCCTGAAGTTCATCTGCACCACCG
GCAAGCTGCCCGTGCCCTGGCCCACCCTCGTGACCACCCTGACCTACGGCGTGCAGTGCTTCAGCCGCTA
CCCCGACCACATGAAGCAGCACGACTTCTTCAAGTCCGCCATGCCCGAAGGCTACGTCCAGGAGCGCACC
ATCTTCTTCAAGGACGACGGCAACTACAAGACCCGCGCCGAGGTGAAGTTCGAGGGCGACACCCTGGTGA
ACCGCATCGAGCTGAAGGGCATCGACTTCAAGGAGGACGGCAACATCCTGGGGCACAAGCTGGAGTACAA
CTACAACAGCCACAACGTCTATATCATGGCCGACAAGCAGAAGAACGGCATCAAGGTGAACTTCAAGATC
CGCCACAACATCGAGGACGGCAGCGTGCAGCTCGCCGACCACTACCAGCAGAACACCCCCATCGGCGACG
GCCCCGTGCTGCTGCCCGACAACCACTACCTGAGCACCCAGTCCGCCCTGAGCAAAGACCCCAACGAGAA
GCGCGATCACATGGTCCTGCTGGAGTTCGTGACCGCCGCCGGGATCACTCTCGGCATGGACGAGCTGTAC
AAGTAAAGCGGCCGCGAGATCCAGATCTTATTAAAGCAGAACTTGTTTATTGCAGCTTATAATGGTTACA
AATAAAGCAATAGCATCACAAATTTCACAAATAAAGCATTTTTTTCACTGCATTCTAGTTGTGGTTTGTC
CAAACTCATCAATGTATCTTATCATGTCTGGTCGAGCAGGTGGCACTTTTCGGGGAAATGTGCGCGGAAC
CCCTATTTGTTTATTTTTCTAAATACATTCAAATATGTATCCGCTCATGAGACAATAACCCTGATAAATG
CTTCAATAATATTGAAAAAGGAAGAGTATGAGTATTCAACATTTCCGTGTCGCCCTTATTCCCTTTTTTG
CGGCATTTTGCCTTCCTGTTTTTGCTCACCCAGAAACGCTGGTGAAAGTAAAAGATGCTGAAGATCAGTT
GGGTGCACGAGTGGGTTACATCGAACTGGATCTCAACAGCGGTAAGATCCTTGAGAGTTTTCGCCCCGAA
GAACGTTTTCCAATGATGAGCACTTTTAAAGTTCTGCTATGTGGCGCGGTATTATCCCGTATTGACGCCG
GGCAAGAGCAACTCGGTCGCCGCATACACTATTCTCAGAATGACTTGGTTGAGTACTCACCAGTCACAGA
AAAGCATCTTACGGATGGCATGACAGTAAGAGAATTATGCAGTGCTGCCATAACCATGAGTGATAACACT
GCGGCCAACTTACTTCTGACAACGATCGGAGGACCGAAGGAGCTAACCGCTTTTTTGCACAACATGGGGG
ATCATGTAACTCGCCTTGATCGTTGGGAACCGGAGCTGAATGAAGCCATACCAAACGACGAGCGTGACAC
CACGATGCCTGTAGCAATGGCAACAACGTTGCGCAAACTATTAACTGGCGAACTACTTACTCTAGCTTCC
CGGCAACAATTAATAGACTGGATGGAGGCGGATAAAGTTGCAGGACCACTTCTGCGCTCGGCCCTTCCGG
CTGGCTGGTTTATTGCTGATAAATCTGGAGCCGGTGAGCGTGGGTCTCGCGGTATCATTGCAGCACTGGG
GCCAGATGGTAAGCCCTCCCGTATCGTAGTTATCTACACGACGGGGAGTCAGGCAACTATGGATGAACGA
AATAGACAGATCGCTGAGATAGGTGCCTCACTGATTAAGCATTGGTAACTGTCAGACCAAGTTTACTCAT
ATATACTTTAGATTGATTTAAAACTTCATTTTTAATTTAAAAGGATCTAGGTGAAGATCCTTTTTGATAA
TCTCATGACCAAAATCCCTTAACGTGAGTTTTCGTTCCACTGAGCGTCAGACCCCGTAGAAAAGATCAAA
GGATCTTCTTGAGATCCTTTTTTTCTGCGCGTAATCTGCTGCTTGCAAACAAAAAAACCACCGCTACCAG
CGGTGGTTTGTTTGCCGGATCAAGAGCTACCAACTCTTTTTCCGAAGGTAACTGGCTTCAGCAGAGCGCA
GATACCAAATACTGTTCTTCTAGTGTAGCCGTAGTTAGGCCACCACTTCAAGAACTCTGTAGCACCGCCT
ACATACCTCGCTCTGCTAATCCTGTTACCAGTGGCTGCTGCCAGTGGCGATAAGTCGTGTCTTACCGGGT
TGGACTCAAGACGATAGTTACCGGATAAGGCGCAGCGGTCGGGCTGAACGGGGGGTTCGTGCACACAGCC
CAGCTTGGAGCGAACGACCTACACCGAACTGAGATACCTACAGCGTGAGCTATGAGAAAGCGCCACGCTT
CCCGAAGGGAGAAAGGCGGACAGGTATCCGGTAAGCGGCAGGGTCGGAACAGGAGAGCGCACGAGGGAGC
TTCCAGGGGGAAACGCCTGGTATCTTTATAGTCCTGTCGGGTTTCGCCACCTCTGACTTGAGCGTCGATT
TTTGTGATGCTCGTCAGGGGGGCGGAGCCTATGGAAAAACGCCAGCAACGCGGCCTTTTTACGGTTCCTG
GCCTTTTGCTGGCCTTTTGCTCACATGTTCTTTCCTGCGTTATCCCCTGATTCTGTGGATAACCGTATTA
CCGCCTTTGAGTGAGCTGATACCGCTCGCCGCAGCCGAACGACCGAGCGCAGCGAGTCAGTGAGCGAGGA
AGCGGAAGAGCGCCCAATACGCAAACCGCCTCTCCCCGCGCGTTGGCCGATTCATTTCGACTTCTGAGGC
GGAAAGAACCAGGCCAATATGGGATCGGCCATTGAACAAGATGGATTGCACGCAGGTTCTCCGGCCGCTT
GGGTGGAGAGGCTATTCGGCTATGACTGGGCACAACAGACAATCGGCTGCTCTGATGCCGCCGTGTTCCG
GCTGTCAGCGCAGGGGCGCCCGGTTCTTTTTGTCAAGACCGACCTGTCCGGTGCCCTGAATGAACAATTC
TACC
